>Addgene plasmid #214017 | pAAVS1-Neo-TNNT2-Zeo | addgene full sequence | sequence record 422163 | Addgene NGS Result
GCATTCTCTCCCCTGGGCCTGTGCCGCTTTCTGTCTGCAGCTTGTGGCCTGGGTCACCTCTACGGCTGGC
CCAGATCCTTCCCTGCCGCCTCCTTCAGGTTCCGTCTTCCTCCACTCCCTCTTCCCCTTGCTCTCTGCTG
TGTTGCTGCCCAAGGATGCTCTTTCCGGAGCACTTCCTTCTCGGCGCTGCACCACGTGATGTCCTCTGAG
CGGATCCTCCCCGTGTCTGGGTCCTCTCCGGGCATCTCTCCTCCCTCACCCAACCCCATGCCGTCTTCAC
TCGCTGGGTTCCCTTTTCCTTCTCCTTCTGGGGCCTGTGCCATCTCTCGTTTCTTAGGATGGCCTTCTCC
GACGGATGTCTCCCTTGCGTCCCGCCTCCCCTTCTTGTAGGCCTGCATCATCACCGTTTTTCTGGACAAC
CCCAAAGTACCCCGTCTCCCTGGCTTTAGCCACCTCTCCATCCTCTTGCTTTCTTTGCCTGGACACCCCG
TTCTCCTGTGGATTCGGGTCACCTCTCACTCCTTTCATTTGGGCAGCTCCCCTACCCCCCTTACCTCTCT
AGTCTGTGCTAGCTCTTCCAGCCCCCTGTCATGGCATCTTCCAGGGGTCCGAGAGCTCAGCTAGTCTTCT
TCCTCCAACCCGGGCCCCTATGTCCACTTCAGGACAGCATGTTTGCTGCCTCCAGGGATCCTGTGTCCCC
GAGCTGGGACCACCTTATATTCCCAGGGCCGGTTAATGTGGCTCTGGTTCTGGGTACTTTTATCTGTCCC
CTCCACCCCACAGTGGGGCAAGCTTCTGACCTCTTCTCTTCCTCCCACAGGGCCTCGAGAGATCTGGCAG
CGGAGAGGGCAGAGGAAGTCTTCTAACATGCGGTGACGTGGAGGAGAATCCCGGCCCTAGGCTCGAGGGT
ACCATGATTGAACAAGATGGATTGCACGCAGGTTCTCCGGCCGCTTGGGTGGAGAGGCTATTCGGCTATG
ACTGGGCACAACAGACAATCGGCTGCTCTGATGCCGCCGTGTTCCGGCTGTCAGCGCAGGGGCGCCCGGT
TCTTTTTGTCAAGACCGACCTGTCCGGTGCCCTGAATGAACTGCAGGACGAGGCAGCGCGGCTATCGTGG
CTGGCCACGACGGGCGTTCCTTGCGCAGCTGTGCTCGACGTTGTCACTGAAGCGGGAAGGGACTGGCTGC
TATTGGGCGAAGTGCCGGGGCAGGATCTCCTGTCATCTCACCTTGCTCCTGCCGAGAAAGTATCCATCAT
GGCTGATGCAATGCGGCGGCTGCATACGCTTGATCCGGCTACCTGCCCATTCGACCACCAAGCGAAACAT
CGCATCGAGCGAGCACGTACTCGGATGGAAGCCGGTCTTGTCGATCAGGATGATCTGGACGAAGAGCATC
AGGGGCTCGCGCCAGCCGAACTGTTCGCCAGGCTCAAGGCGCGCATGCCCGACGGCGAGGATCTCGTCGT
GACCCATGGCGATGCCTGCTTGCCGAATATCATGGTGGAAAATGGCCGCTTTTCTGGATTCATCGACTGT
GGCCGGCTGGGTGTGGCGGACCGCTATCAGGACATAGCGTTGGCTACCCGTGATATTGCTGAAGAGCTTG
GCGGCGAATGGGCTGACCGCTTCCTCGTGCTTTACGGTATCGCCGCTCCCGATTCGCAGCGCATCGCCTT
CTATCGCCTTCTTGACGAGTTCTTCTGAGTTTAAACCCGCTGATCAGCCTCGACTGTGCCTTCTAGTTGC
CAGCCATCTGTTGTTTGCCCCTCCCCCGTGCCTTCCTTGACCCTGGAAGGTGCCACTCCCACTGTCCTTT
CCTAATAAAATGAGGAAATTGCATCGCATTGTCTGAGTAGGTGTCATTCTATTCTGGGGGGTGGGGTGGG
GCAGGACAGCAAGGGGGAGGATTGGGAAGACAATAGCAGGCATGCTGGGGATGCGGTGGGCTCTATGGAC
TAGCGGTGGCGGCCTCGACATTGATTATTGACTAGTGTCATGGAGAAGACCCACCTTGCAGATGTCCTCA
CTGGGGCTGGCAGAGCCGGCAACCTGCCCAAGGCTGCTCAGTCCATTAGGAGCCAGTAGCCTGGAAGATG
TCTTTACCCCCAGCATCAGTTCAAGTGGAGCAGCACATAACTCTTGCCCTCTGCCTTCCAAGATTCTGGT
GCTGAGACTTATGGAGTGTCTTGGAGGTTGCCTTCTGCCCCCCAACCCTGCTCCCAGCTGGCCCTCCCAG
GCCTGGGTTGCTGGCCTCTGCTTTATCAGGATTCTCAAGAGGGACAGCTGGTTTATGTTGCATGACTGTT
CCCTGCATATCTGCTCTGGTTTTAAATAGCTTATCTGAGCAGCTGGAGGACCACATGGGCTTATATGGCG
TGGGGTACATGTTCCTGTAGCCTTGTCCCTGGCACCTGCCAAAATAGCAGCCAACACCCCCCACCCCCAC
CGCCATCCCCCTGCCCCACCCGTCCCCTGTCGCACATTCCTCCCTCCGCAGGGCTGGCTCACCAGGCCCC
AGCCCACATGCCTGCTTAAAGCCCTCTCCATCCTCTGCCTCACCCAGTCCCCGCTGAGACTGAGCAGACG
CCTCCAGGATCGCGGCCGCCATGGCCAAGTTGACCAGTGCCGTTCCGGTGCTCACCGCGCGCGACGTCGC
CGGAGCGGTCGAGTTCTGGACCGACCGGCTCGGGTTCTCCCGGGACTTCGTGGAGGACGACTTCGCCGGT
GTGGTCCGGGACGACGTGACCCTGTTCATCAGCGCGGTCCAGGACCAGGTGGTGCCGGACAACACCCTGG
CCTGGGTGTGGGTGCGCGGCCTGGACGAGCTGTACGCCGAGTGGTCGGAGGTCGTGTCCACGAACTTCCG
GGACGCCTCCGGGCCGGCCATGACCGAGATCGGCGAGCAGCCGTGGGGGCGGGAGTTCGCCCTGCGCGAC
CCGGCCGGCAACTGCGTGCACTTCGTGGCCGAGGAGCAGGACTGACCTCGAGGAAGGGCGAATTCACTCC
TCAGGTGCAGGCTGCCTATCAGAAGGTGGTGGCTGGTGTGGCCAATGCCCTGGCTCACAAATACCACTGA
GATCTTTTTCCCTCTGCCAAAAATTATGGGGACATCATGAAGCCCCTTGAGCATCTGACTTCTGGCTAAT
AAAGGAAATTTATTTTCATTGCAATAGTGTGTTGGAATTTTTTGTGTCTCTCACTCGGAAGGACATATGG
GAGGGCAAATCATTTAAAACATCAGAATGAGTATTTGGTTTAGAGTTTGGCAACATATGCCCATATGCTG
GCTGCCATGAACAAAGGTTGGCTATAAAGAGGTCATCAGTATATGAAACAGCCCCCTGCTGTCCATTCCT
TATTCCATAGAAAAGCCTTGACTTGAGGTTAGATTTTTTTTATATTTTGTTTTGTGTTATTTTTTTCTTT
AACATCCCTAAAATTTTCCTTACATGTTTTACTAGCCAGATTTTTCCTCCTCTCCTGACTACTCCCAGTC
ATAGCTGTCCCTCTTCTCTTATGGAGATCCCTCGACCTGCAGCCCAAGCTTGGATCCCTCGAGTTAATTA
AATCTAGAAGTCGACAGTACTAAGCTTTGACAGAAAAGCCCCATCCTTAGGCCTCCTCCTTCCTAGTCTC
CTGATATTGGGTCTAACCCCCACCTCCTGTTAGGCAGATTCCTTATCTGGTGACACACCCCCATTTCCTG
GAGCCATCTCTCTCCTTGCCAGAACCTCTAAGGTTTGCTTACGATGGAGCCAGAGAGGATCCTGGGAGGG
AGAGCTTGGCAGGGGGTGGGAGGGAAGGGGGGGATGCGTGACCTGCCCGGTTCTCAGTGGCCACCCTGCG
CTACCCTCTCCCAGAACCTGAGCTGCTCTGACGCGGCTGTCTGGTGCGTTTCACTGATCCTGGTGCTGCA
GCTTCCTTACACTTCCCAAGAGGAGAAGCAGTTTGGAAAAACAAAATCAGAATAAGTTGGTCCTGAGTTC
TAACTTTGGCTCTTCACCTTTCTAGTCCCCAATTTATATTGTTCCTCCGTGCGTCAGTTTTACCTGTGAG
ATAAGGCCAGTAGCCAGCCCCGTCCTGGCAGGGCTGTGGTGAGGAGGGGGGTGTCCGTGTGGAAAACTCC
CTTTGTGAGAATGGTGCGTCCTAGGTGTTCACCAGGTCGTGGCCGCCTCTACTCCCTTTCTCTTTCTCCA
TCCTTCTTTCCTTAAAGAGTCCCCAGTGCTATCTGGGACATATTCCTCCGCCCAGAGCAGGGTCCCGCTT
CCCTAAGGCCCTGCTCTGGGCTTCTGGGTTTGAGTCCTTGGCAAGCCCAGGAGAGGCGCTCAGGCTTCCC
TGTCCCCCTTCCTCGTCCACCATCTCATGCCCCTGGCTCTCCTGCCCCTTCCCTACAGGGGTTCCTGGCT
CTGCTCTAGCGATCGCCAATTCGCCCTATAGTGAGTCGTATTACAATTCACTGGCCGTCGTTTTACAACG
TCGTGACTGGGAAAACCCTGGCGTTACCCAACTTAATCGCCTTGCAGCACATCCCCCTTTCGCCAGCTGG
CGTAATAGCGAAGAGGCCCGCACCGATCGCCCTTCCCAACAGTTGCGCAGCCTGAATGGCGAATGGG
[124 nt withheld, positions 4618-4741]
C
[91 nt withheld, positions 4743-4833]
A
[49 nt withheld, positions 4835-4883]
CCTTTGACGTTGGAGTCCACGTTCTTT
[37 nt withheld, positions 4911-4947]
ACCCTATCTCGGTCTATTCTTTTGATTTATAAGGGATTTTGCCGATTTCGGCCTATTGGTTAAAAAATGA
GCTGATTTAACAAAAATTTAACGCGAATTTTAACAAAATATTAACGCTTACAATTTAGGTGGCACTTTTC
GGGGAAATGTGCGCGGAACCCCTATTTGTTTATTTTTCTAAATACATTCAAATATGTATCCGCTCATGAG
ACAATAACCCTGATAAATGCTTCAATAATATTGAAAAAGGAAGAGTATGAGTATTCAACATTTCCGTGTC
GCCCTTATTCCCTTTTTTGCGGCATTTTGCCTTCCTGTTTTTGCTCACCCAGAAACGCTGGTGAAAGTAA
AAGATGCTGAAGATCAGTTGGGTGCACGAGTGGGTTACATCGAACTGGATCTCAACAGCGGTAAGATCCT
TGAGAGTTTTCGCCCCGAAGAACGTTTTCCAATGATGAGCACTTTTAAAGTTCTGCTATGTGGCGCGGTA
TTATCCCGTATTGACGCCGGGCAAGAGCAACTCGGTCGCCGCATACACTATTCTCAGAATGACTTGGTTG
AGTACTCACCAGTCACAGAAAAGCATCTTACGGATGGCATGACAGTAAGAGAATTATGCAGTGCTGCCAT
AACCATGAGTGATAACACTGCGGCCAACTTACTTCTGACAACGATCGGAGGACCGAAGGAGCTAACCGCT
TTTTTGCACAACATGGGGGATCATGTAACTCGCCTTGATCGTTGGGAACCGGAGCTGAATGAAGCCATAC
CAAACGACGAGCGTGACACCACGATGCCTGTAGCAATGGCAACAACGTTGCGCAAACTATTAACTGGCGA
ACTACTTACTCTAGCTTCCCGGCAACAATTAATAGACTGGATGGAGGCGGATAAAGTTGCAGGACCACTT
CTGCGCTCGGCCCTTCCGGCTGGCTGGTTTATTGCTGATAAATCTGGAGCCGGTGAGCGTGGGTCTCGCG
GTATCATTGCAGCACTGGGGCCAGATGGTAAGCCCTCCCGTATCGTAGTTATCTACACGACGGGGAGTCA
GGCAACTATGGATGAACGAAATAGACAGATCGCTGAGATAGGTGCCTCACTGATTAAGCATTGGTAACTG
TCAGACCAAGTTTACTCATATATACTTTAGATTGATTTAAAACTTCATTTTTAATTTAAAAGGATCTAGG
TGAAGATCCTTTTTGATAATCTCATGACCAAAATCCCTTAACGTGAGTTTTCGTTCCACTGAGCGTCAAA
CCCCGTAGAAAAGATCAAAGGATCTTCTTGAGATCCTTTTTTTCTGCGCGTAATCTGCTGCTTGCAAACA
AAAAAACCACCGCTACCAGCGGTGGTTTGTTTGCCGGATCAAGAGCTACCAACTCTTTTTCCGAAGGTAA
CTGGCTTCAGCAGAGCGCAGATACCAAATACTGTTCTTCTAGTGTAGCCGTAGTTAGGCCACCACTTCAA
GAACTCTGTAGCACCGCCTACATACCTCGCTCTGCTAATCCTGTTACCAGTGGCTGCTGCCAGTGGCGAT
AAGTCGTGTCTTACCGGGTTGGACTCAAGACGATAGTTACCGGATAAGGCGCAGCGGTCGGGCTGAACGG
GGGGTTCGTGCACACAGCCCAGCTTGGAGCGAACGACCTACACCGAACTGAGATACCTACAGCGTGAGCT
ATGAGAAAGCGCCACGCTTCCCGAAGGGAGAAAGGCGGACAGGTATCCGGTAAGCGGCAGGGTCGGAACA
GGAGAGCGCACGAGGGAGCTTCCAGGGGGAAACGCCTGGTATCTTTATAGTCCTGTCGGGTTTCGCCACC
TCTGACTTGAGCGTCGATTTTTGTGATGCTCGTCAGGGGGGCGGAGCCTATGGAAAAACGCCAGCAACGC
GGCCTTTTTACGGTTCCTGGCCTTTTGCTGGCCTTTTGCTCACATGTTCTTTCCTGCGTTATCCCCTGAT
TCTGTGGATAACCGTATTACCGCCTTTGAGTGAGCTGATACCGCTCGCCGCAGCCGAACGACCGAGCGCA
GCGAGTCAGTGAGCGAGGAAGCGGAAGAGCGCCCAATACGCAAACCGCCTCTCCCCGCGCGTTGGCCGAT
TCATTAATGCAGCTGGCACGACAGGTTTCCCGACTGGAAAGCGGGCAGTGAGCGCAACGCAATTAATGTG
AGTTAGCTCACTCATTAGGCACCCCAGGCTTTACACTTTATGCTTCCGGCTCGTATGTTGTGTGGAATTG
TGAGCGGATAACAATTTCACACAGGAAACAGCTATGACCATGATTACGCCAAGCTCGAAATTAACCCTCA
CTAAAGGGAACAAAAGCTGTGCTTTCTCTGACCA
Features (pLannotate 1.2.2; 20 found; start..end, strand, type, name):
    796..821     +  misc_feature   SA: splice acceptor site
    914..1705    +  CDS            neo: KKA2_KLEPN - Also known as kan, nptII. Experimental evidence at protein level: Swiss-Prot protein existence level 1. Resistance to kanamycin, neomycin, paromomycin, ribostamycin, butirosin and gentamicin B. From Klebsiella pneumoniae.
   1734..1958    +  polyA_signal   bGH poly(A) signal: bovine growth hormone polyadenylation signal
   1977..1996    +  enhancer       CMV enhancer (fragment): human cytomegalovirus immediate early enhancer
   2611..2985    +  CDS            BleoR: antibiotic-binding protein; Sh ble from Streptoalloteichus hindustanus; confers resistance to bleomycin, phleomycin, and Zeocin™
   3000..3077    +  CDS            HBB (fragment): HBB_PONPY - Experimental evidence at transcript level: Swiss-Prot protein existence level 2. Involved in oxygen transport from the lung to the various peripheral tissues. From Pongo pygmaeus (Bornean orangutan).
   3148..3203    +  polyA_signal   β-globin poly(A) signal: rabbit β-globin polyadenylation signal (Gil and Proudfoot, 1987)
   3759..4288    +  misc_feature   HA-R: right homology arm from the adeno-associated virus integration site (AAVS1) within intron 1 of the human PPP1R12C gene
   4435..4453    -  promoter       T7 promoter: promoter for bacteriophage T7 RNA polymerase
   4456..4613    +  CDS            lacZα (fragment): LacZα fragment of β-galactosidase; lacZ fragment
   4618..5046    +  rep_origin     f1 ori (sequence partly withheld): f1 bacteriophage origin of replication; arrow indicates direction of (+) strand synthesis
   5099..5203    +  promoter       AmpR promoter: bla
   5204..6064    +  CDS            AmpR: β-lactamase; bla; confers resistance to ampicillin, carbenicillin, and related antibiotics
   6235..6823    +  rep_origin     ori: high-copy-number ColE1/pMB1/pBR322/pUC origin of replication
   7006..7098    +  CDS            lacI (fragment): lac repressor; lacI; The lac repressor binds to the lac operator to inhibit transcription in E. coli. This inhibition can be relieved by adding lactose or isopropyl-β-D-thiogalactopyranoside (IPTG).
   7111..7132    +  protein_bind   CAP binding site: CAP binding activates transcription in the presence of cAMP. E. coli catabolite activator protein
   7147..7177    +  promoter       lac promoter: promoter for the E. coli lac operon
   7185..7201    +  protein_bind   lac operator: The lac repressor binds to the lac operator to inhibit transcription in E. coli. This inhibition can be relieved by adding lactose or isopropyl-β-D-thiogalactopyranoside (IPTG). lac repressor encoded by lacI
   7246..7264    +  promoter       T3 promoter: promoter for bacteriophage T3 RNA polymerase
   7277..789     +  misc_feature   HA-L (across the origin): left homology arm from the adeno-associated virus integration site (AAVS1) within intron 1 of the human PPP1R12C gene
