[The description below was written by a language model from this plasmid's Addgene catalogue record and pLannotate feature annotations shown in this document.]
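Description:
pAAVS1-Neo-TNNT2-Zeo is a mammalian donor plasmid for targeted integration at the human AAVS1 safe-harbour locus, derived from the pAAVS1-Nst-CAG-DEST backbone. It is propagated in E. coli on a high-copy pUC-type origin with ampicillin selection (AmpR). It also retains pBluescript-like remnants: an f1 origin, lac promoter/operator, a lacZα fragment, and flanking T3 and T7 promoters. The sequenced record is 7,291 nt.

The payload lies between left and right homology arms taken from intron 1 of PPP1R12C, which direct homology-dependent insertion at AAVS1. The nuclease used to stimulate that insertion is not stated. Just inside the left arm, a splice acceptor precedes a promoterless neomycin phosphotransferase gene with a bGH polyadenylation signal. This is a gene-trap arrangement in which neo is expected to be expressed only after correct integration downstream of the endogenous PPP1R12C promoter, allowing neomycin-based selection of targeted clones.

Downstream is a second cassette carrying the Sh ble Zeocin-resistance gene, followed by a β-globin fragment and the rabbit β-globin poly(A) signal. Only a very short remnant of the CMV enhancer is annotated, suggesting the backbone's CAG promoter has been replaced. The roughly 600 bp between that remnant and BleoR is unannotated. Given the depositor's note that Zeocin selects cells with an active TNNT2 promoter, this region presumably contains human TNNT2 promoter sequence.

The stated purpose is "expression of cardiac troponin T", but no TNNT2 coding sequence appears in the feature table. The design instead fits a cardiomyocyte-specific selection tool, in which Zeocin enriches TNNT2-expressing cardiomyocytes, for example those differentiated from human iPSCs.
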