Addgene plasmid #214017: pAAVS1-Neo-TNNT2-Zeo
Purpose: Expression of cardiac troponin T
Depositing lab: Paul Burridge. Publication: Independent compartmentalization of functional, metabolic, and transcriptional maturation of hiPSC-derived cardiomyocytes. Fetterman KA, Blancard M, Lyra-Leite DM, Vanoye CG, Fonoudi H, Jouni M, DeKeyser JL, Lenny B, Sapkota Y, George AL Jr, Burridge PW. Cell Rep. 2024 May 28;43(5):114160. doi: 10.1016/j.celrep.2024.114160. Epub 2024 Apr 27. PubMed 38678564.
Backbone
  Vector backbone: pAAVS1-Nst-CAG-DEST (Addgene Plasmid #80489)
  Backbone manufacturer: Knut Woltjen
  Backbone size w/o insert (bp): 3000
  Vector type: Mammalian Expression
Growth in bacteria
  Bacterial resistance: Ampicillin, 100 μg/mL
  Growth temperature: 37°C
  Growth strain: NEB Stable
  Growth instructions: In mammalian cells, use Neomycin for selection of integrated constructs and use Zeocin for selection of cells with the TNNT2 promoter active
  Copy number: High Copy
Gene/Insert
  Gene/Insert name: TNNT2
  Species: H. sapiens (human)
  Entrez Gene: TNNT2 (a.k.a. CMD1D, CMH2, CMPD2, LVNC6, RCM3, TnTC, cTnT)
  Cloning method: TOPO Cloning
Terms and licenses: Academic/Nonprofit Terms; Industry Terms: Not Available to Industry
How to cite: pAAVS1-Neo-TNNT2-Zeo was a gift from Paul Burridge (Addgene plasmid # 214017 ; http://n2t.net/addgene:214017 ; RRID:Addgene_214017)
